Addgene plasmid #194476: pSDM177
Purpose: pHERD30T-crRNA(Lse)_V3
Depositing lab: Joseph Bondy-Denomy. Depositing organization: University of California, San Francisco (UCSF). Publication: Bacteriophage genome engineering with CRISPR-Cas13a. Guan J, Oromi-Bosch A, Mendoza SD, Karambelkar S, Berry JD, Bondy-Denomy J. Nat Microbiol. 2022 Oct 31. pii: 10.1038/s41564-022-01243-4. doi: 10.1038/s41564-022-01243-4. PubMed 36316452.
Backbone
  Vector backbone: pHERD30T
  Vector type: Bacterial Expression
Growth in bacteria
  Bacterial resistance: Gentamicin, 10 μg/mL
  Growth temperature: 37°C
  Growth strain: DH5alpha
  Copy number: Unknown
Gene/Insert
  Gene/Insert name: crRNA(Lse)
  gRNA/shRNA sequence: ctcggtacccggggatcctc
Terms and licenses: Academic/Nonprofit Terms; Industry Terms: Not Available to Industry
How to cite: pSDM177 was a gift from Joseph Bondy-Denomy (Addgene plasmid # 194476 ; http://n2t.net/addgene:194476 ; RRID:Addgene_194476)
