[The description below was written by a language model from this plasmid's Addgene catalogue record and pLannotate feature annotations shown in this document.]
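Description:
pSDM177 is a bacterial expression plasmid built on pHERD30T, an Escherichia–Pseudomonas shuttle vector, and is catalogued as pHERD30T-crRNA(Lse)_V3. It carries two replication systems: a high-copy ColE1/pUC-type origin for propagation in E. coli, and the pRO1600 oriV with its cognate Rep protein, which supports replication in Pseudomonas aeruginosa and related hosts. An incP oriT allows the plasmid to be mobilised by conjugation from a suitable donor strain. Selection is by gentamicin, through the aacC1 acetyltransferase gene (GmR), with a class 1 integron Pc promoter annotated upstream of it. The annotation also picks up a fragment of β-lactamase lacking its signal sequence, which appears to be a backbone remnant; gentamicin is the only resistance listed in the record.

The expression region consists of araC, transcribed divergently from the araBAD promoter, followed by a pUC18/19-type multiple cloning site and a lacZα fragment, which provides arabinose-inducible transcription of whatever lies downstream of the promoter. The stated insert is a crRNA cassette designated "Lse", and the associated publication concerns bacteriophage genome engineering with CRISPR-Cas13a, so the cassette presumably supplies a guide for a Cas13a effector. The automated feature table does not annotate the crRNA repeat or spacer itself, so its exact position and architecture cannot be confirmed from the record, although the unannotated interval between the promoter and the cloning site is a plausible location. The record also does not explain what distinguishes the "V3" version or what the listed spacer targets. No Cas13a gene is annotated on this plasmid, so the nuclease would have to be provided from elsewhere.
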