Features (pLannotate 1.2.2; 11 found; start..end, strand, type, name):
     72..660     +  rep_origin     ori: high-copy-number ColE1/pMB1/pBR322/pUC origin of replication
    730..838     -  oriT           oriT: incP origin of transfer
    995..1873    -  CDS            araC: L-arabinose regulatory protein; araC
   1900..2184    +  promoter       araBAD promoter: araBAD; promoter of the L-arabinose operon of E. coli; the araC regulatory gene is transcribed in the opposite direction (Guzman et al., 1995)
   2245..2301    +  misc_feature   MCS: pUC18/19 multiple cloning site
   2304..2451    +  CDS            lacZα (fragment): LacZα fragment of β-galactosidase; lacZ fragment
   2482..3315    -  CDS            pRO1600 Rep: replication protein for the broad-host-range plasmid pRO1600 from Pseudomonas aeruginosa&nbsp
   3329..3680    +  rep_origin     pRO1600 oriV: broad-host-range origin of replication from Pseudomonas aeruginosa plasmid pRO1600; requires the pRO1600 Rep protein for replication (West et al., 1994)
   3721..3749    +  promoter       Pc promoter: intI1 (promoter lies within the coding sequence); class 1 integron promoter
   3938..4471    +  CDS            GmR: gentamycin acetyltransferase; aacC1; confers resistance to gentamycin
   4548..5100    +  CDS            bla(M) (fragment): β-lactamase lacking the signal sequence; bla(M); allows cytosolic expression of β-lactamase
>Addgene plasmid #194476 | pSDM177 | addgene full sequence | sequence record 382386 | Addgene NGS Result
ACCAAAATCCCTTAACGTGAGTTTTCGTTCCACTGAGCGTCAGACCCCGTAGAAAAGATCAAAGGATCTT
CTTGAGATCCTTTTTTTCTGCGCGTAATCTGCTGCTTGCAAACAAAAAAACCACCGCTACCAGCGGTGGT
TTGTTTGCCGGATCAAGAGCTACCAACTCTTTTTCCGAAGGTAACTGGCTTCAGCAGAGCGCAGATACCA
AATACTGTTCTTCTAGTGTAGCCGTAGTTAGGCCACCACTTCAAGAACTCTGTAGCACCGCCTACATACC
TCGCTCTGCTAATCCTGTTACCAGTGGCTGCTGCCAGTGGCGATAAGTCGTGTCTTACCGGGTTGGACTC
AAGACGATAGTTACCGGATAAGGCGCAGCGGTCGGGCTGAACGGGGGGTTCGTGCACACAGCCCAGCTTG
GAGCGAACGACCTACACCGAACTGAGATACCTACAGCGTGAGCTATGAGAAAGCGCCACGCTTCCCGAAG
GGAGAAAGGCGGACAGGTATCCGGTAAGCGGCAGGGTCGGAACAGGAGAGCGCACGAGGGAGCTTCCAGG
GGGAAACGCCTGGTATCTTTATAGTCCTGTCGGGTTTCGCCACCTCTGACTTGAGCGTCGATTTTTGTGA
TGCTCGTCAGGGGGGCGGAGCCTATGGAAAAACGCCAGCAACGCGGCCTTTTTACGGTTCCTGGCCTTTT
GCTGGCCTTTTGCTCACAAGCTAGCTTATCGGCCAGCCTCGCAGAGCAGGATTCCCGTTGAGCACCGCCA
GGTGCGAATAAGGGACAGTGAAGAAGGAACACCCGCTCGCGGGTGGGCCTACTTCACCTATCCTGCCCGG
CTGACGCCGTTGGATACACCAAGGAAAGTCTACACGAACCCTTTGGCAAAATCCTGTATATCGTGCTAAA
AAGGATGGATATACCGAAAAAATCGCTATAATGACCCCGAAGCAGGGTTATGCAGCGGAAAGTATACCTT
AAGGAATCCCCAAATTATGACAACTTGACGGCTACATCATTCACTTTTTCTTCACAACCGGCACGGAACT
CGCTCGGGCTGGCCCCGGTGCATTTTTTAAATACCCGCGAGAAATAGAGTTGATCGTCAAAACCAACATT
GCGACCGACGGTGGCGATAGGCATCCGGGTGGTGCTCAAAAGCAGCTTCGCCTGGCTGATACGTTGGTCC
TCGCGCCAGCTTAAGACGCTAATCCCTAACTGCTGGCGGAAAAGATGTGACAGACGCGACGGCGACAAGC
AAACATGCTGTGCGACGCTGGCGATATCAAAATTGCTGTCTGCCAGGTGATCGCTGATGTACTGACAAGC
CTCGCGTACCCGATTATCCATCGGTGGATGGAGCGACTCGTTAATCGCTTCCATGCGCCGCAGTAACAAT
TGCTCAAGCAGATTTATCGCCAGCAGCTCCGAATAGCGCCCTTCCCCTTGCCCGGCGTTAATGATTTGCC
CAAACAGGTCGCTGAAATGCGGCTGGTGCGCTTCATCCGGGCGAAAGAACCCCGTATTGGCAAATATTGA
CGGCCAGTTAAGCCATTCATGCCAGTAGGCGCGCGGACGAAAGTAAACCCACTGGTGATACCATTCGCGA
GCCTCCGGATGACGACCGTAGTGATGAATCTCTCCTGGCGGGAACAGCAAAATATCACCCGGTCGGCAAA
CAAATTCTCGTCCCTGATTTTTCACCACCCCCTGACCGCGAATGGTGAGATTGAGAATATAACCTTTCAT
TCCCAGCGGTCGGTCGATAAAAAAATCGAGATAACCGTTGGCCTCAATCGGCGTTAAACCCGCCACCAGA
TGGGCATTAAACGAGTATCCCGGCAGCAGGGGATCATTTTGCGCTTCAGCCATACTTTTCATACTCCCGC
CATTCAGAGAAGAAACCAATTGTCCATATTGCATCAGACATTGCCGTCACTGCGTCTTTTACTGGCTCTT
CTCGCTAACCAAACCGGTAACCCCGCTTATTAAAAGCATTCTGTAACAAAGCGGGACCAAAGCCATGACA
AAAACGCGTAACAAAAGTGTCTATAATCACGGCAGAAAAGTCCACATTGATTATTTGCACGGCGTCACAC
TTTGCTATGCCATAGCATTTTTATCCATAAGATTAGCGGATCCTACCTGACGCTTTTTATCGCAACTCTC
TACTGTTTCTCCATGGTAAGAGACTACCTCTATATGAAAGAGGACTAAAACCGAGACCACGTACGTACGG
TCTCGAATTCGAGCTCGGTACCCGGGGATCCTCTAGAGTCGACCTGCAGGCATGCAAGCTTGGCACTGGC
CGTCGTTTTACAACGTCGTGACTGGGAAAACACTGGCGTTACCCAACTTAATCGCCTTGCAGCACATCCC
CCTTTCGCCAGCTGGCGTAATAGCGAAGAGGCCCGCACCGATCGCCCTTCCCAACAGTTGCGCAGCCTGA
AAGGCAGGCCGGGCCGTGGTGGCCACGGCCTCTAGGCCAGATCCAGCGGCATCTGGGTTAGTCGAGCGCG
GGCCGCTTCCCATGTCTCACCAGGGCGAGCCTGTTTCGCGATCTCAGCATCTGAAATCTTCCCGGCCTTG
CGCTTCGCTGGGGCCTTACCCACCGCCTTGGCGGGCTTCTTCGGTCCAAAACTGAACAACAGATGTGTGA
CCTTGCGCCCGGTCTTTCGCTGCGCCCACTCCACCTGTAGCGGGCTGTGCTCGTTGATCTGCGTCACGGC
TGGATCAAGCACTCGCAACTTGAAGTCCTTGATCGAGGGATACCGGCCTTCCAGTTGAAACCACTTTCGC
AGCTGGTCAATTTCTATTTCGCGCTGGCCGATGCTGTCCCATTGCATGAGCAGCTCGTAAAGCCTGATCG
CGTGGGTGCTGTCCATCTTGGCCACGTCAGCCAAGGCGTATTTGGTGAACTGTTTGGTGAGTTCCGTCAG
GTACGGCAGCATGTCTTTGGTGAACCTGAGTTCTACACGGCCCTCACCCTCCCGGTAGATGATTGTTTGC
ACCCAGCCGGTAATCATCACACTCGGTCTTTTCCCCTTGCCATTGGGCTCTTGGGTTAACCGGACTTCCC
GCCGTTTCAGGCGCAGGGCCGCTTCTTTGAGCTGGTTGTAGGAAGATTCGATAGGGACACCCGCCATCGT
CGCTATGTCCTCCGCCGTCACTGAATACATCACTTCATCGGTGACAGGCTCGCTCCTCTTCACCTGGCTA
ATACAGGCCAGAACGATCCGCTGTTCCTGAACACTGAGGCGATACGCGGCCTCGACCAGGGCATTGCTTT
TGTAAACCATTGGGGGTGAGGCCACGTTCGACATTCCTTGTGTATAAGGGGACACTGTATCTGCGTCCCA
CAATACAACAAATCCGTCCCTTTACAACAACAAATCCGTCCCTTCTTAACAACAAATCCGTCCCTTAATG
GCAACAAATCCGTCCCTTTTTAAACTCTACAGGCCACGGATTACGTGGCCTGTAGACGTCCTAAAAGGTT
TAAAAGGGAAAAGGAAGAAAAGGGTGGAAACGCAAAAAACGCACCACTACGTGGCCCCGTTGGGGCCGCA
TTTGTGCCCCTGAAGGGGCGGGGGAGGCGTCTGGGCAATCCCCGTTTTACCAGTCCCCTATCGCCGCCTG
AGAGGGCGCAGGAAGCGAGTAATCAGGGTATCGAGGCGGATTCACCCTTGGCGTCCAACCAGCGGCACCA
GCGGCGCGAATTGACATAAGCCTGTTCGGTTCGTAAACTGTAATGCAAGTAGCGTATGCGCTCACGCAAC
TGGTCCAGAACCTTGACCGAACGCAGCGGTGGTAACGGCGCAGTGGCGGTTTTCATGGCTTGTTATGACT
GTTTTTTTGTACAGTCTATGCCTCGGGCATCCAAGCAGCAAGCGCGTTACGCCGTGGGTCGATGTTTGAT
GTTATGGAGCAGCAACGATGTTACGCAGCAGCAACGATGTTACGCAGCAGGGCAGTCGCCCTAAAACAAA
GTTAGGTGGCTCAAGTATGGGCATCATTCGCACATGTAGGCTCGGCCCTGACCAAGTCAAATCCATGCGG
GCTGCTCTTGATCTTTTCGGTCGTGAGTTCGGAGACGTAGCCACCTACTCCCAACATCAGCCGGACTCCG
ATTACCTCGGGAACTTGCTCCGTAGTAAGACATTCATCGCGCTTGCTGCCTTCGACCAAGAAGCGGTTGT
TGGCGCTCTCGCGGCTTACGTTCTGCCCAAGTTTGAGCAGCCGCGTAGTGAGATCTATATCTATGATCTC
GCAGTCTCCGGCGAGCACCGGAGGCATGGCATTGCCACCGCGCTCATCAATCTCCTCAAGCATGAGGCCA
ACGCGCTTGGTGCTTATGTGATCTACGTGCAAGCAGATTACGGTGACGATCCCGCAGTGGCTCTCTATAC
AAAGTTGGGCATACGGGAAGAAGTGATGCACTTTGATATCGACCCAAGTACCGCCACCTAACAATTCGTT
CAAGCCGAGATCGGCTTCCCGGCCGCGGAGTTGTTCGGTAAATTGTCACAACGCCGCGGCCAATTCGACT
CACCAGTCACAGAAAAGCATCTTACGGATGGCATGACAGTAAGAGAATTATGCAGTGCTGCCATAACCAT
GAGTGATAACACTGCGGCCAACTTACTTCTGACAACGATCGGAGGACCGAAGGAGCTAACCGCTTTTTTG
CACAACATGGGGGATCATGTAACTCGCCTTGATCGTTGGGAACCGGAGCTGAATGAAGCCATACCAAACG
ACGAGCGTGACACCACGATGCCTGTAGCAATGGCAACAACGTTGCGCAAACTATTAACTGGCGAACTACT
TACTCTAGCTTCCCGGCAACAATTAATAGACTGGATGGAGGCGGATAAAGTTGCAGGACCACTTCTGCGC
TCGGCCCTTCCGGCTGGCTGGTTTATTGCTGATAAATCTGGAGCCGGTGAGCGTGGGTCACGCGGTATCA
TTGCAGCACTGGGGCCAGATGGTAAGCCCTCCCGTATCGTAGTTATCTACACGACGGGGAGTCAGGCAAC
TATGGATGAACGAAATAGACAGATCGCTGAGATAGGTGCCTCACTGATTAAGCATTGGTAACTGTCAGAC
CAAGTTTACTCATATATACTTTAGATTGATTTAAAACTTCATTTTTAATTTAAAAGGATCTAGGTGAAGA
TCCTTTTTGATAATCTCATG
